Addgene plasmid #29239: pEMS1488
Depositing lab: Elizabeth Simpson. Depositing organization: University of British Columbia. Publication: A regulatory toolbox of MiniPromoters to drive selective expression in the brain. Portales-Casamar E, Swanson DJ, Liu L, de Leeuw CN, Banks KG, Ho Sui SJ, Fulton DL, Ali J, Amirabbasi M, Arenillas DJ, Babyak N, Black SF, Bonaguro RJ, Brauer E, Candido TR, Castellarin M, Chen J, Chen Y, Cheng JC, Chopra V, Docking TR, Dreolini L, D'Souza CA, Flynn EK, Glenn R, Hatakka K, Hearty TG, Imanian B, Jiang S, Khorasan-zadeh S, Komljenovic I, Laprise S, Liao NY, Lim JS, Lithwick S, Liu F, Liu J, Lu M, McConechy M, McLeod AJ, Milisavljevic M, Mis J, O'Connor K, Palma B, Palmquist DL, Schmouth JF, Swanson MI, Tam B, Ticoll A, Turner JL, Varhol R, Vermeulen J, Watkins RF, Wilson G, Wong BK, Wong SH, Wong TY, Yang GS, Ypsilanti AR, Jones SJ, Holt RA, Goldowitz D, Wasserman WW, Simpson EM. Proc Natl Acad Sci U S A. 2010 Sep 21. 107(38):16589-94. 10.1073/pnas.1009158107 PubMed 20807748.
Backbone
  Vector backbone: pEMS1313
  Backbone size w/o insert (bp): 18843
  Vector type: Pleiades Promoter Project [sic, Pleaides Plieades]
Growth in bacteria
  Bacterial resistance: Ampicillin, 100 μg/mL
  Growth temperature: 37°C
  Growth strain: DH5alpha
  Growth instructions: DH10B
  Copy number: High Copy
Gene/Insert
  Gene/Insert name: CAG promoter
  Insert size (bp): 1627
  Tag / fusion protein: Intron-LacZ-NLS (C terminal on backbone)
  Cloning method: Restriction Enzyme
  Sequencing primers: 5′ Unknown
Terms and licenses: Academic/Nonprofit Terms; Industry Terms
Depositor comments: Same as pEMS1294 (Addgene plasmid #29145)
How to cite: pEMS1488 was a gift from Elizabeth Simpson (Addgene plasmid # 29239 ; http://n2t.net/addgene:29239 ; RRID:Addgene_29239)
