[The description below was written by a language model from this plasmid's Addgene catalogue record.]
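Description:
pEMS1488 is a large reporter plasmid from the Pleiades Promoter Project, a resource built to develop and test compact promoters ("MiniPromoters") for selective expression in the brain. It is built on the pEMS1313 backbone, recorded at about 18.8 kb without insert. The plasmid is propagated in E. coli as a high-copy plasmid under ampicillin selection. The record does not describe the other contents of this unusually large backbone, and no feature table is available, so elements such as the replication origin, any genomic targeting arms or any mammalian selection markers cannot be stated here.

The insert is a 1,627 bp CAG promoter, placed by restriction cloning upstream of a backbone-encoded Intron-LacZ-NLS reporter. CAG is a strong, broadly active synthetic promoter that combines the cytomegalovirus early enhancer with chicken beta-actin promoter and intron sequences. The reporter encodes beta-galactosidase carrying a nuclear localisation signal, so expressing cells can be identified by nuclear-concentrated enzymatic staining. The intron in the cassette is the kind of element generally included to improve transcript processing and expression in mammalian cells.

In a collection otherwise devoted to cell-type-restricted promoters, a CAG-driven version most plausibly serves as a ubiquitous, high-expression positive control for the LacZ reporter system, although the record does not state this purpose. The depositor notes that this construct is the same as another plasmid in the series, pEMS1294.
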