>Addgene plasmid #29239 | pEMS1488 | addgene partial sequence | sequence record 38823 | LacZ-R 5'-GACAGTATCGGCCTCAGGAA-3'
CCGCTTCTGGTGCCGGAAACCAGGCAAAGCGCCATTCGCCATTCAGGCTGCGCAACTGTTGGGAAGGGCG
ATCGGTGCGGGCCTCTTCGCTATTACGCCAGCTGGCGAAAGGGGGATGTGCTGCAAGGCGATTAAGTTGG
GTAACGCCAGGGTTTTCCCAGTCACGACGTTGTAAAACGACGGGATCCGCCATGGTGGCGGAAGTTCCTA
TACCTTTTGAAGAATAGGAACTTCGGAATAGGAACTTCCTGTGGAGAGAAAGGCAAAGTGGATGTCAGTA
AGACCAATAGGTGCCTATCAGAAACGCAAGAGTCTTCTCTGTCTCGACAAGCCCAGTTTCTATTGGTCTC
CTTAAACCTGTCTTGTAACCTTGATACTTACGGCGCGCCACGCGTGGTGGAAGCTACTGTACACCAACCT
GTCAGGAGAGGAAAGAGAAGAAGGTTAGTACAATTGTCTAGAGCCGCCGGTCACACGCCAGAAGCCGAAC
CCCGCCCTGCC
